Addgene plasmid #148515: pnEA-NpM-DmThor_50-63-DmeIF4Ga_631-675-GB1_AD
Purpose: Bacterial Expression of DmThor_50-63-DmeIF4Ga_631-675
Depositing lab: Elisa Izaurralde. Depositing organization: Max Planck Institute for Developmental Biology. Publication: The Structures of eIF4E-eIF4G Complexes Reveal an Extended Interface to Regulate Translation Initiation. Gruner S, Peter D, Weber R, Wohlbold L, Chung MY, Weichenrieder O, Valkov E, Igreja C, Izaurralde E. Mol Cell. 2016 Nov 3;64(3):467-479. doi: 10.1016/j.molcel.2016.09.020. Epub 2016 Oct 20. PubMed 27773676.
Backbone
  Vector backbone: Unknown
  Vector type: Bacterial Expression
Growth in bacteria
  Bacterial resistance: Ampicillin, 100 μg/mL
  Growth temperature: 37°C
  Growth strain: DH5alpha
  Copy number: Low Copy
Gene/Insert
  Gene/Insert name: DmThor_50-63-DmeIF4Ga_631-675
  Species: D. melanogaster (fly)
  Entrez Gene: Thor (a.k.a. Dmel_CG8846, 153432_at, 43-BP, 4E-BP, 4E-BP1, 4EBP, 4e-BP, 4e-bp, 4eBP, 4ebp, BcDNA.HL08053, BcDNA:HL08053, CG8846, CT8705, Dm 4E-BP, Dmel\CG8846, Phas1, Thor/EIF4EBP, anon-WO0172774.158, d4E-BP, d4E-BP1, d4EBP, d4e-bp, d4eBP, dthor, eIF4E-BP, l(2)06270, l(2)k07736, l(2)k13517, pp20, thor)
  Cloning method: Unknown
Terms and licenses: Academic/Nonprofit Terms; Industry Terms: Not Available to Industry
Depositor comments: DmThor sequence given by NCBI: NM_057947.4.; DmeIF4Ga ORF extracted from NCBI: NM_079901.3. Plasmids from this collection were made available to the research community and donated after the lab closed. Please note that the sequence provided by the depositing laboratory may be theoretical/predicted or based on Sanger sequencing results. There may be discrepancies between sequencing results obtained by Addgene and the depositor sequence. If an Addgene verified sequence is not available, please contact before placing your order to request that our lab fully sequence the plasmid.
How to cite: pnEA-NpM-DmThor_50-63-DmeIF4Ga_631-675-GB1_AD was a gift from Elisa Izaurralde (Addgene plasmid # 148515 ; http://n2t.net/addgene:148515 ; RRID:Addgene_148515)
