[The description below was written by a language model from this plasmid's Addgene catalogue record and pLannotate feature annotations shown in this document.]
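Description:
pnEA-NpM-DmThor_50-63-DmeIF4Ga_631-675-GB1_AD is a 7,114 nt bacterial expression plasmid for producing a chimeric Drosophila melanogaster peptide in E. coli. The catalogue lists the backbone as unknown, but the annotated features show a pET-like, pBR322-derived architecture. It has a ColE1/pMB1-type origin accompanied by the bom region and the rop gene, which keeps copy number low, consistent with the "low copy" entry. An ampicillin resistance gene (bla) with its own promoter provides selection. Scattered fragments of the tetracycline resistance gene and its promoter are backbone remnants rather than a functional marker.

The expression cassette is driven by a T7 promoter followed by a lac operator and the T7 gene 10 ribosome binding site. A plasmid-borne lacI gene supplies the repressor, so expression is IPTG-inducible in hosts that provide T7 RNA polymerase. The reading frame begins with a cytosolic (signal-sequence-less) maltose binding protein. An unannotated interval follows, which by position and by the construct name presumably holds the insert, and downstream lie a GB1 solubility domain, a short match to a T7 gene 10B-derived tag, and the T7 terminator. The insert joins residues 50–63 of Thor (the fly 4E-BP) to residues 631–675 of eIF4G isoform a. Any linkers or protease cleavage sites between the modules are not stated in the record.

MBP and GB1 flanking a short peptide are typically used to improve solubility and aid purification. The associated publication concerns structures of eIF4E–eIF4G complexes, which suggests the chimera was made to compare how 4E-BP and eIF4G elements bind eIF4E in binding or structural studies. The depositor sequence may be theoretical rather than fully verified.
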