Features (pLannotate 1.2.2; 20 found; start..end, strand, type, name):
    104..208     +  promoter       AmpR promoter: bla
    209..1069    +  CDS            AmpR: β-lactamase; bla; confers resistance to ampicillin, carbenicillin, and related antibiotics
   1240..1828    +  rep_origin     ori: high-copy-number ColE1/pMB1/pBR322/pUC origin of replication
   2014..2156    -  misc_feature   bom: basis of mobility region from pBR322
   2258..2449    -  CDS            rop: Rop protein, which maintains plasmids at low copy number; rop
   2466..2846    +  CDS            YPB1_ECOLX: Protein predicted: Swiss-Prot protein existence level 4. From Escherichia coli.
   3088..3712    -  CDS            TcR (fragment): tetracycline efflux protein; tet; confers resistance to tetracycline
   3727..3748    -  protein_bind   CAP binding site: CAP binding activates transcription in the presence of cAMP. E. coli catabolite activator protein
   3761..4843    -  CDS            lacI: lac repressor; lacI; The lac repressor binds to the lac operator to inhibit transcription in E. coli. This inhibition can be relieved by adding lactose or isopropyl-β-D-thiogalactopyranoside (IPTG).
   4844..4921    -  promoter       lacI promoter: lacI
   4929..5208    -  CDS            TcR (fragment): tetracycline efflux protein; tet; confers resistance to tetracycline
   5230..5248    +  promoter       T7 promoter: promoter for bacteriophage T7 RNA polymerase
   5249..5273    +  protein_bind   lac operator: The lac repressor binds to the lac operator to inhibit transcription in E. coli. This inhibition can be relieved by adding lactose or isopropyl-β-D-thiogalactopyranoside (IPTG). lac repressor encoded by lacI
   5288..5310    +  RBS            RBS: efficient ribosome binding site from bacteriophage T7 gene 10 (Olins and Rangwala, 1989)
   5321..6417    +  CDS            MBP (fragment): maltose binding protein from E. coli; malE (mutated); This version of the gene does not encode a signal sequence, so MBP will remain in the cytosol.
   6661..6818    +  CDS            GB1 (fragment): B1 domain of Streptococcal protein G effective as a solubilizing fusion partner (Cheng and Patel, 2004)
   6823..6841    +  CDS            SET1 (fragment): solubility-enhancement tag derived from T7 phage gene 10B
   6855..6902    +  terminator     T7 terminator: transcription terminator for bacteriophage T7 RNA polymerase
   6925..7029    -  CDS            TcR (fragment): tetracycline efflux protein; tet; confers resistance to tetracycline
   7077..7105    -  promoter       tet promoter: E. coli promoter for tetracycline efflux protein gene
>Addgene plasmid #148515 | pnEA-NpM-DmThor_50-63-DmeIF4Ga_631-675-GB1_AD | depositor full sequence | sequence record 290963 | Full Sequence
TTCTTGAAGACGAAAGGGCCTCGTGATACGCCTATTTTTATAGGTTAATGTCATGATAATAATGGTTTCT
TAGACGTCAGGTGGCACTTTTCGGGGAAATGTGCGCGGAACCCCTATTTGTTTATTTTTCTAAATACATT
CAAATATGTATCCGCTCATGAGACAATAACCCTGATAAATGCTTCAATAATATTGAAAAAGGAAGAGTAT
GAGTATTCAACATTTCCGTGTCGCCCTTATTCCCTTTTTTGCGGCATTTTGCCTTCCTGTTTTTGCTCAC
CCAGAAACGCTGGTGAAAGTAAAAGATGCTGAAGATCAGTTGGGTGCACGAGTGGGTTACATCGAACTGG
ATCTCAACAGCGGTAAGATCCTTGAGAGTTTTCGCCCCGAAGAACGTTTTCCAATGATGAGCACTTTTAA
AGTTCTGCTATGTGGCGCGGTATTATCCCGTGTTGACGCCGGGCAAGAGCAACTCGGTCGCCGCATACAC
TATTCTCAGAATGACTTGGTTGAGTACTCACCAGTCACAGAAAAGCATCTTACGGATGGCATGACAGTAA
GAGAATTATGCAGTGCTGCCATAACCATGAGTGATAACACTGCGGCCAACTTACTTCTGACAACGATCGG
AGGACCGAAGGAGCTAACCGCTTTTTTGCACAACATGGGGGATCATGTAACTCGCCTTGATCGTTGGGAA
CCGGAGCTGAATGAAGCCATACCAAACGACGAGCGTGACACCACGATGCCTGCAGCAATGGCAACAACGT
TGCGCAAACTATTAACTGGCGAACTACTTACTCTAGCTTCCCGGCAACAATTAATAGACTGGATGGAGGC
GGATAAAGTTGCAGGACCACTTCTGCGCTCGGCCCTTCCGGCTGGCTGGTTTATTGCTGATAAATCTGGA
GCCGGTGAGCGTGGGTCTCGCGGTATCATTGCAGCACTGGGGCCAGATGGTAAGCCCTCCCGTATCGTAG
TTATCTACACGACGGGGAGTCAGGCAACTATGGATGAACGAAATAGACAGATCGCTGAGATAGGTGCCTC
ACTGATTAAGCATTGGTAACTGTCAGACCAAGTTTACTCATATATACTTTAGATTGATTTAAAACTTCAT
TTTTAATTTAAAAGGATCTAGGTGAAGATCCTTTTTGATAATCTCATGACCAAAATCCCTTAACGTGAGT
TTTCGTTCCACTGAGCGTCAGACCCCGTAGAAAAGATCAAAGGATCTTCTTGAGATCCTTTTTTTCTGCG
CGTAATCTGCTGCTTGCAAACAAAAAAACCACCGCTACCAGCGGTGGTTTGTTTGCCGGATCAAGAGCTA
CCAACTCTTTTTCCGAAGGTAACTGGCTTCAGCAGAGCGCAGATACCAAATACTGTCCTTCTAGTGTAGC
CGTAGTTAGGCCACCACTTCAAGAACTCTGTAGCACCGCCTACATACCTCGCTCTGCTAATCCTGTTACC
AGTGGCTGCTGCCAGTGGCGATAAGTCGTGTCTTACCGGGTTGGACTCAAGACGATAGTTACCGGATAAG
GCGCAGCGGTCGGGCTGAACGGGGGGTTCGTGCACACAGCCCAGCTTGGAGCGAACGACCTACACCGAAC
TGAGATACCTACAGCGTGAGCTATGAGAAAGCGCCACGCTTCCCGAAGGGAGAAAGGCGGACAGGTATCC
GGTAAGCGGCAGGGTCGGAACAGGAGAGCGCACGAGGGAGCTTCCAGGGGGAAACGCCTGGTATCTTTAT
AGTCCTGTCGGGTTTCGCCACCTCTGACTTGAGCGTCGATTTTTGTGATGCTCGTCAGGGGGGCGGAGCC
TATGGAAAAACGCCAGCAACGCGGCCTTTTTACGGTTCCTGGCCTTTTGCTGGCCTTTTGCTCACATGTT
CTTTCCTGCGTTATCCCCTGATTCTGTGGATAACCGTATTACCGCCTTTGAGTGAGCTGATACCGCTCGC
CGCAGCCGAACGACCGAGCGCAGCGAGTCAGTGAGCGAGGAAGCGGAAGAGCGCCTGATGCGGTATTTTC
TCCTTACGCATCTGTGCGGTATTTCACACCGCATATATGGTGCACTCTCAGTACAATCTGCTCTGATGCC
GCATAGTTAAGCCAGTATACACTCCGCTATCGCTACGTGACTGGGTCATGGCTGCGCCCCGACACCCGCC
AACACCCGCTGACGCGCCCTGACGGGCTTGTCTGCTCCCGGCATCCGCTTACAGACAAGCTGTGACCGTC
TCCGGGAGCTGCATGTGTCAGAGGTTTTCACCGTCATCACCGAAACGCGCGAGGCAGCTGCGGTAAAGCT
CATCAGCGTGGTCGTGAAGCGATTCACAGATGTCTGCCTGTTCATCCGCGTCCAGCTCGTTGAGTTTCTC
CAGAAGCGTTAATGTCTGGCTTCTGATAAAGCGGGCCATGTTAAGGGCGGTTTTTTCCTGTTTGGTCACT
GATGCCTCCGTGTAAGGGGGATTTCTGTTCATGGGGGTAATGATACCGATGAAACGAGAGAGGATGCTCA
CGATACGGGTTACTGATGATGAACATGCCCGGTTACTGGAACGTTGTGAGGGTAAACAACTGGCGGTATG
GATGCGGCGGGACCAGAGAAAAATCACTCAGGGTCAATGCCAGCGCTTCGTTAATACAGATGTAGGTGTT
CCACAGGGTAGCCAGCAGCATCCTGCGATGCAGATCCGGAACATAATGGTGCAGGGCGCTGACTTCCGCG
TTTCCAGACTTTACGAAACACGGAAACCGAAGACCATTCATGTTGTTGCTCAGGTCGCAGACGTTTTGCA
GCAGCAGTCGCTTCACGTTCGCTCGCGTATCGGTGATTCATTCTGCTAACCAGTAAGGCAACCCCGCCAG
CCTAGCCGGGTCCTCAACGACAGGAGCACGATCATGCGCACCCGTGGCCAGGACCCAACGCTGCCCGAGA
TGCGCCGCGTGCGGCTGCTGGAGATGGCGGACGCGATGGATATGTTCTGCCAAGGGTTGGTTTGCGCATT
CACAGTTCTCCGCAAGAATTGATTGGCTCCAATTCTTGGAGTGGTGAATCCGTTAGCGAGGTGCCGCCGG
CTTCCATTCAGGTCGAGGTGGCCCGGCTCCATGCACCGCGACGCAACGCGGGGAGGCAGACAAGGTATAG
GGCGGCGCCTACAATCCATGCCAACCCGTTCCATGTGCTCGCCGAGGCGGCATAAATCGCCGTGACGATC
AGCGGTCCAGTGATCGAAGTTAGGCTGGTAAGAGCCGCGAGCGATCCTTGAAGCTGTCCCTGATGGTCGT
CATCTACCTGCCTGGACAGCATGGCCTGCAACGCGGGCATCCCGATGCCGCCGGAAGCGAGAAGAATCAT
AATGGGGAAGGCCATCCAGCCTCGCGTCGCGAACGCCAGCAAGACGTAGCCCAGCGCGTCGGCCGCCATG
CCGGCGATAATGGCCTGCTTCTCGCCGAAACGTTTGGTGGCGGGACCAGTGACGAAGGCTTGAGCGAGGG
CGTGCAAGATTCCGAATACCGCAAGCGACAGGCCGATCATCGTCGCGCTCCAGCGAAAGCGGTCCTCGCC
GAAAATGACCCAGAGCGCTGCCGGCACCTGTCCTACGAGTTGCATGATAAAGAAGACAGTCATAAGTGCG
GCGACGATAGTCATGCCCCGCGCCCACCGGAAGGAGCTGACTGGGTTGAAGGCTCTCAAGGGCATCGGTC
GAGATCCCGGTGCCTAATGAGTGAGCTAACTTACATTAATTGCGTTGCGCTCACTGCCCGCTTTCCAGTC
GGGAAACCTGTCGTGCCAGCTGCATTAATGAATCGGCCAACGCGCGGGGAGAGGCGGTTTGCGTATTGGG
CGCCAGGGTGGTTTTTCTTTTCACCAGTGAGACGGGCAACAGCTGATTGCCCTTCACCGCCTGGCCCTGA
GAGAGTTGCAGCAAGCGGTCCACGCTGGTTTGCCCCAGCAGGCGAAAATCCTGTTTGATGGTGGTTAACG
GCGGGATATAACATGAGCTGTCTTCGGTATCGTCGTATCCCACTACCGAGATATCCGCACCAACGCGCAG
CCCGGACTCGGTAATGGCGCGCATTGCGCCCAGCGCCATCTGATCGTTGGCAACCAGCATCGCAGTGGGA
ACGATGCCCTCATTCAGCATTTGCATGGTTTGTTGAAAACCGGACATGGCACTCCAGTCGCCTTCCCGTT
CCGCTATCGGCTGAATTTGATTGCGAGTGAGATATTTATGCCAGCCAGCCAGACGCAGACGCGCCGAGAC
AGAACTTAATGGGCCCGCTAACAGCGCGATTTGCTGGTGACCCAATGCGACCAGATGCTCCACGCCCAGT
CGCGTACCGTCTTCATGGGAGAAAATAATACTGTTGATGGGTGTCTGGTCAGAGACATCAAGAAATAACG
CCGGAACATTAGTGCAGGCAGCTTCCACAGCAATGGCATCCTGGTCATCCAGCGGATAGTTAATGATCAG
CCCACTGACGCGTTGCGCGAGAAGATTGTGCACCGCCGCTTTACAGGCTTCGACGCCGCTTCGTTCTACC
ATCGACACCACCACGCTGGCACCCAGTTGATCGGCGCGAGATTTAATCGCCGCGACAATTTGCGACGGCG
CGTGCAGGGCCAGACTGGAGGTGGCAACGCCAATCAGCAACGACTGTTTGCCCGCCAGTTGTTGTGCCAC
GCGGTTGGGAATGTAATTCAGCTCCGCCATCGCCGCTTCCACTTTTTCCCGCGTTTTCGCAGAAACGTGG
CTGGCCTGGTTCACCACGCGGGAAACGGTCTGATAAGAGACACCGGCATACTCTGCGACATCGTATAACG
TTACTGGTTTCACATTCACCACCCTGAATTGACTCTCTTCCGGGCGCTATCATGCCATACCGCGAAAGGT
TTTGCGCCATTCGATGGTGTCCGGGATCTCGACGCTCTCCCTTATGCGACTCCTGCATTAGGAAGCAGCC
CAGTAGTAGGTTGAGGCCGTTGAGCACCGCCGCCGCAAGGAATGGTGCATGCAAGGAGATGGCGCCCAAC
AGTCCCCCGGCCACGGGGCCTGCCACCATACCCACGCCGAAACAAGCGCTCATGAGCCCGAAGTGGCGAG
CCCGATCTTCCCCATCGGTGATGTCGGCGATATAGGCGCCAGCAACCGCACCTGTGGCGCCGGTGATGCC
GGCCACGATGCGTCCGGCGTAGAGGATCGAGATCTCGATCCCGCGAAATTAATACGACTCACTATAGGGG
AATTGTGAGCGGATAACAATTCCCCACTAGTAATAATTTTGTTTAACTTTAAGAAGGAGATATACCATGG
AAACTGAAGAAGGTAAACTGGTAATCTGGATTAACGGCGATAAAGGCTATAACGGTCTCGCTGAAGTCGG
TAAGAAATTCGAGAAAGATACCGGAATTAAAGTCACCGTTGAGCATCCGGATAAACTGGAAGAGAAATTC
CCACAGGTTGCGGCAACTGGCGATGGCCCTGACATTATCTTCTGGGCACACGACCGCTTTGGTGGCTACG
CTCAATCTGGCCTGTTGGCTGAAATCACCCCGGACAAAGCGTTCCAGGACAAGCTGTATCCGTTTACCTG
GGATGCCGTACGTTACAACGGCAAGCTGATTGCTTACCCGATCGCTGTTGAAGCGTTATCGCTGATTTAT
AACAAAGACCTGCTGCCGAACCCGCCAAAAACCTGGGAAGAGATCCCGGCGCTGGATAAAGAACTGAAAG
CGAAAGGTAAGAGCGCCCTGATGTTCAACCTGCAAGAACCGTACTTCACCTGGCCGCTGATTGCTGCTGA
CGGGGGTTATGCGTTCAAGTATGAAAACGGCAAGTACGACATTAAAGACGTGGGCGTGGATAACGCTGGC
GCGAAAGCGGGTCTGACCTTCCTGGTTGACCTGATTAAAAACAAACACATGAATGCAGACACCGATTACT
CCATCGCAGAAGCTGCCTTTAATAAAGGCGAAACAGCGATGACCATCAACGGCCCGTGGGCATGGTCCAA
CATCGACACCAGCAAAGTGAATTATGGTGTAACGGTACTGCCGACCTTCAAGGGTCAACCATCCAAACCG
TTCGTTGGCGTGCTGAGCGCAGGTATTAACGCCGCCAGTCCGAACAAAGAGCTGGCAAAAGAGTTCCTCG
AAAACTATCTGCTGACTGATGAAGGTCTGGAAGCGGTTAATAAAGACAAACCGCTGGGTGCCGTAGCGCT
GAAGTCTTACGAGGAAGAGTTGGCGAAAGATCCACGTATTGCCGCCACGATGGAAAACGCCCAGAAAGGT
GAAATCATGCCGAACATCCCGCAGATGTCCGCTTTCTGGTATGCCGTGCGTACTGCGGTGATCAACGCCG
CCAGCGGTCGTCAGACTGTCGATGAAGCCCTTAAAGACGCGCAGACTGGTACCGGCAGCGGCCTGGAAGT
TCTGTTCCAGGGGCCCCATATGACCAAACTTATCTACGAGCGGGCTTTCATGAAGAATCTCCGTGAGGTT
AAGGCCTCACGTATACAACCAGAGGTAAAAAATGTGTCTATTCTTCCTCAACCAAACTTAATGCCATCAT
TTATTCGAAATAACAATAATAACAAGCGAGTACAATCGATGGTTGGTATTATTGGCAATGGATCCGCTAG
CGGCATGCAGTACAAACTTATCCTGAACGGTAAAACCCTGAAAGGTGAAACCACCACCGAAGCTGTTGAC
GCTGCTACCGCGGAAAAAGTTTTCAAACAGTACGCTAACGACAACGGTGTTGACGGTGAATGGACCTACG
ACGACGCTACCAAAACCTACACCGTAACGGAATGAGTTGGCTGCTGCCACCCGCTGAGCAATAACTAGCA
TAACCCCTTGGGGCCTCTAAACGGGTCTTGAGGGGTTTTTTGCTGAAAGGAGGAACTATATCCGGATATC
CCGCAAGAGGCCCGGCAGTACCGGCATAACCAAGCCTATGCCTACAGCATCCAGGGTGACGGTGCCGAGG
ATGACGATGAGCGCATTGTTAGATTTCATACACGGTGCCTGACTGCGTTAGCAATTTAACTGTGATAAAC
TACCGCATTAAAGCTTATCGATGATAAGCTGTCAAACATGAGAA
